>Addgene plasmid #144759 | TFORF3283 | addgene full sequence | sequence record 391508 | Addgene NGS Result
TTAATGTAGTCTTATGCAATACTCTTGTAGTCTTGCAACATGGTAACGATGAGTTAGCAACATGCCTTAC
AAGGAGAGAAAAAGCACCGTGCATGCCGATTGGTGGAAGTAAGGTGGTACGATCGTGCCTTATTAGGAAG
GCAACAGACGGGTCTGACATGGATTGGACGAACCACTGAATTGCCGCATTGCAGAGATATTGTATTTAAG
TGCCTAGCTCGATACATAAACGGGTCTCTCTGGTTAGACCAGATCTGAGCCTGGGAGCTCTCTGGCTAAC
TAGGGAACCCACTGCTTAAGCCTCAATAAAGCTTGCCTTGAGTGCTTCAAGTAGTGTGTGCCCGTCTGTT
GTGTGACTCTGGTAACTAGAGATCCCTCAGACCCTTTTAGTCAGTGTGGAAAATCTCTAGCAGTGGCGCC
CGAACAGGGACTTGAAAGCGAAAGGGAAACCAGAGGAGCTCTCTCGACGCAGGACTCGGCTTGCTGAAGC
GCGCACGGCAAGAGGCGAGGGGCGGCGACTGGTGAGTACGCCAAAAATTTTGACTAGCGGAGGCTAGAAG
GAGAGAGATGGGTGCGAGAGCGTCAGTATTAAGCGGGGGAGAATTAGATCGCGATGGGAAAAAATTCGGT
TAAGGCCAGGGGGAAAGAAAAAATATAAATTAAAACATATAGTATGGGCAAGCAGGGAGCTAGAACGATT
CGCAGTTAATCCTGGCCTGTTAGAAACATCAGAAGGCTGTAGACAAATACTGGGACAGCTACAACCATCC
CTTCAGACAGGATCAGAAGAACTTAGATCATTATATAATACAGTAGCAACCCTCTATTGTGTGCATCAAA
GGATAGAGATAAAAGACACCAAGGAAGCTTTAGACAAGATAGAGGAAGAGCAAAACAAAAGTAAGACCAC
CGCACAGCAAGCGGCCGCTGATCTTCAGACCTGGAGGAGGAGATATGAGGGACAATTGGAGAAGTGAATT
ATATAAATATAAAGTAGTAAAAATTGAACCATTAGGAGTAGCACCCACCAAGGCAAAGAGAAGAGTGGTG
CAGAGAGAAAAAAGAGCAGTGGGAATAGGAGCTTTGTTCCTTGGGTTCTTGGGAGCAGCAGGAAGCACTA
TGGGCGCAGCGTCAATGACGCTGACGGTACAGGCCAGACAATTATTGTCTGGTATAGTGCAGCAGCAGAA
CAATTTGCTGAGGGCTATTGAGGCGCAACAGCATCTGTTGCAACTCACAGTCTGGGGCATCAAGCAGCTC
CAGGCAAGAATCCTGGCTGTGGAAAGATACCTAAAGGATCAACAGCTCCTGGGGATTTGGGGTTGCTCTG
GAAAACTCATTTGCACCACTGCTGTGCCTTGGAATGCTAGTTGGAGTAATAAATCTCTGGAACAGATTTG
GAATCACACGACCTGGATGGAGTGGGACAGAGAAATTAACAATTACACAAGCTTAATACACTCCTTAATT
GAAGAATCGCAAAACCAGCAAGAAAAGAATGAACAAGAATTATTGGAATTAGATAAATGGGCAAGTTTGT
GGAATTGGTTTAACATAACAAATTGGCTGTGGTATATAAAATTATTCATAATGATAGTAGGAGGCTTGGT
AGGTTTAAGAATAGTTTTTGCTGTACTTTCTATAGTGAATAGAGTTAGGCAGGGATATTCACCATTATCG
TTTCAGACCCACCTCCCAACCCCGAGGGGACCCATGCATTGCATCTCAATTAGTCAGCAACCAGGTGTGG
AAAGTCCCCAGGCTCCCCAGCAGGCAGAAGTATGCAAAGCATGCGTCTCAATTAGTCAGCAACCATAGTC
CCGCCCCTAACTCCGCCCATCCCGCCCCTAACTCCGCCCAGTTCCGCCCATTCTCCGCCCCATGGCTGAC
TAATTTTTTTTATTTATGCAGAGGCCGAGGCCGCCTCGGCCTCTGAGCTATTCCAGAAGTAGTGAGGAGG
CTTTTTTGGAGGCCTAGGCTTTTGCAAAAAGCTTTCTAGAGGTACCACCGGAGCTTACCATGACCGAGTA
CAAGCCCACGGTGCGCCTCGCCACCCGCGACGACGTCCCCAGGGCCGTACGCACCCTCGCCGCCGCGTTC
GCCGACTACCCCGCCACGCGCCACACCGTCGATCCGGACCGCCACATCGAGCGGGTCACCGAGCTGCAAG
AACTCTTCCTCACGCGCGTCGGGCTCGACATCGGCAAGGTGTGGGTCGCGGACGACGGCGCCGCCGTGGC
GGTCTGGACCACGCCGGAGAGCGTCGAAGCGGGGGCGGTGTTCGCCGAGATCGGCCCGCGCATGGCCGAG
TTGAGCGGTTCCCGGCTGGCCGCGCAGCAACAGATGGAAGGCCTCCTGGCGCCGCACCGGCCCAAGGAGC
CCGCGTGGTTCCTGGCCACCGTCGGCGTCTCGCCCGACCACCAGGGCAAGGGTCTGGGCAGCGCCGTCGT
GCTCCCCGGAGTGGAGGCGGCCGAGCGCGCCGGGGTGCCCGCCTTCCTGGAGACCTCCGCGCCCCGCAAC
CTCCCCTTCTACGAGCGGCTCGGCTTCACCGTCACCGCCGACGTCGAGGTGCCCGAAGGACCGCGCACCT
GGTGCATGACCCGCAAGCCCGGTGCCAGTTAACGAATTCTAGATCTTGAGACAAATGGCAGTATTCATCC
ACAATTTTAAAAGAAAAGGGGGGATTGGGGGGTACAGTGCAGGGGAAAGAATAGTAGACATAATAGCAAC
AGACATACAAACTAAAGAATTACAAAAACAAATTACAAAAATTCAAAATTTTCGGGTTTATTACAGGGAC
AGCAGAGATCCACTTTGGCGCCGGCTCGAGGCCTGCAGGTGCAAAGATGGATAAAGTTTTAAACAGAGAG
GAATCTTTGCAGCTAATGGACCTTCTAGGTCTTGAAAGGAGTGGGAATTGGCTCCGGTGCCCGTCAGTGG
GCAGAGCGCACATCGCCCACAGTCCCCGAGAAGTTGGGGGGAGGGGTCGGCAATTGAACCGGTGCCTAGA
GAAGGTGGCGCGGGGTAAACTGGGAAAGTGATGTCGTGTACTGGCTCCGCCTTTTTCCCGAGGGTGGGGG
AGAACCGTATATAAGTGCAGTAGTCGCCGTGAACGTTCTTTTTCGCAACGGGTTTGCCGCCAGAACACAG
GTAAGTGCCGTGTGTGGTTCCCGCGGGCCTGGCCTCTTTACGGGTTATGGCCCTTGCGTGCCTTGAATTA
CTTCCACCTGGCTGCAGTACGTGATTCTTGATCCCGAGCTTCGGGTTGGAAGTGGGTGGGAGAGTTCGAG
GCCTTGCGCTTAAGGAGCCCCTTCGCCTCGTGCTTGAGTTGAGGCCTGGCCTGGGCGCTGGGGCCGCCGC
GTGCGAATCTGGTGGCACCTTCGCGCCTGTCTCGCTGCTTTCGATAAGTCTCTAGCCATTTAAAATTTTT
GATGACCTGCTGCGACGCTTTTTTTCTGGCAAGATAGTCTTGTAAATGCGGGCCAAGATCTGCACACTGG
TATTTCGGTTTTTGGGGCCGCGGGCGGCGACGGGGCCCGTGCGTCCCAGCGCACATGTTCGGCGAGGCGG
GGCCTGCGAGCGCGGCCACCGAGAATCGGACGGGGGTAGTCTCAAGCTGGCCGGCCTGCTCTGGTGCCTG
GCCTCGCGCCGCCGTGTATCGCCCCGCCCTGGGCGGCAAGGCTGGCCCGGTCGGCACCAGTTGCGTGAGC
GGAAAGATGGCCGCTTCCCGGCCCTGCTGCAGGGAGCTCAAAATGGAGGACGCGGCGCTCGGGAGAGCGG
GCGGGTGAGTCACCCACACAAAGGAAAAGGGCCTTTCCGTCCTCAGCCGTCGCTTCATGTGACTCCACGG
AGTACCGGGCGCCGTCCAGGCACCTCGATTAGTTCTCGAGCTTTTGGAGTACGTCGTCTTTAGGTTGGGG
GGAGGGGTTTTATGCGATGGAGTTTCCCCACACTGAGTGGGTGGAGACTGAAGTTAGGCCAGCTTGGCAC
TTGATGTAATTCTCCTTGGAATTTGCCCTTTTTGAGTTTGGATCTTGGTTCATTCTCAAGCCTCAGACAG
TGGTTCAAAGTTTTTTTCTTCCATTTCAGGTGTCGTGAGGCTAGCATCGATTGATCAACAAGTTTGTACA
AAAAAGTTGGCATGAGCTCTTATTTTGTAAACTCATTTTGCGGTCGCTATCCAAATGGCCCGGACTACCA
GTTGCATAATTATGGAGATCATAGTTCCGTGAGCGAGCAATTCAGGGACTCGGCGAGCATGCACTCCGGC
AGGTACGGCTACGGCTACAATGGCATGGATCTCAGCGTCGGCCGCTCGGGCTCCGGCCACTTTGGCTCCG
GAGAGCGCGCCCGCAGCTACGCTGCCAGCGCCAGCGCGGCGCCCGCCGAGCCCAGGTACAGCCAGCCGGC
CACGTCCACGCACTCTCCTCAGCCCGATCCGCTGCCCTGCTCCGCCGTGGCCCCCTCGCCCGGCAGCGAC
AGCCACCACGGCGGGAAAAACTCCCTAAGCAACTCCAGCGGCGCCTCGGCCGACGCCGGCAGCACCCACA
TCAGCAGCAGAGAGGGGGTTGGCACGGCGTCCGGAGCCGAGGAGGACGCCCCTGCCAGCAGCGAGCAGGC
GAGTGCGCAGAGCGAGCCGAGCCCGGCGCCGCCCGCCCAACCCCAGATCTACCCCTGGATGCGCAAGCTG
CACATAAGTCATGACAACATAGGCGGCCCGGAAGGCAAAAGGGCCCGGACGGCCTACACGCGCTACCAGA
CCCTGGAGCTGGAGAAGGAGTTCCACTTCAACCGTTACCTGACCCGCAGAAGGAGGATTGAAATAGCACA
TGCTCTTTGCCTCTCCGAGAGACAAATTAAAATCTGGTTCCAAAACCGGAGAATGAAGTGGAAAAAAGAT
AATAAGCTGAAAAGCATGAGCATGGCCGCGGCAGGAGGGGCCTTCCGTCCCTGCCCAACTTTCTTGTACA
AAGTGGTTGATATCGGTAAGCCTATCCCTAACCCTCTCCTCGGTCTCGATTCTACGTAGTAATGAACTAG
TCCGTAACTTGAAAGTATTTCGATTTCTTGGCTTTATATATCTTGTGGAAAGGACGATCATGGCTGACTC
CCTAGAACATGACGCGTTAAGTCGACAATCAACCTCTGGATTACAAAATTTGTGAAAGATTGACTGGTAT
TCTTAACTATGTTGCTCCTTTTACGCTATGTGGATACGCTGCTTTAATGCCTTTGTATCATGCTATTGCT
TCCCGTATGGCTTTCATTTTCTCCTCCTTGTATAAATCCTGGTTGCTGTCTCTTTATGAGGAGTTGTGGC
CCGTTGTCAGGCAACGTGGCGTGGTGTGCACTGTGTTTGCTGACGCAACCCCCACTGGTTGGGGCATTGC
CACCACCTGTCAGCTCCTTTCCGGGACTTTCGCTTTCCCCCTCCCTATTGCCACGGCGGAACTCATCGCC
GCCTGCCTTGCCCGCTGCTGGACAGGGGCTCGGCTGTTGGGCACTGACAATTCCGTGGTGTTGTCGGGGA
AATCATCGTCCTTTCCTTGGCTGCTCGCCTGTGTTGCCACCTGGATTCTGCGCGGGACGTCCTTCTGCTA
CGTCCCTTCGGCCCTCAATCCAGCGGACCTTCCTTCCCGCGGCCTGCTGCCGGCTCTGCGGCCTCTTCCG
CGTCTTCGCCTTCGCCCTCAGACGAGTCGGATCTCCCTTTGGGCCGCCTCCCCGCGTCGACTTTAAGACC
AATGACTTACAAGGCAGCTGTAGATCTTAGCCACTTTTTAAAAGAAAAGGGGGGACTGGAAGGGCTAATT
CACTCCCAACGAAGACAAGATCTGCTTTTTGCTTGTACTGGGTCTCTCTGGTTAGACCAGATCTGAGCCT
GGGAGCTCTCTGGCTAACTAGGGAACCCACTGCTTAAGCCTCAATAAAGCTTGCCTTGAGTGCTTCAAGT
AGTGTGTGCCCGTCTGTTGTGTGACTCTGGTAACTAGAGATCCCTCAGACCCTTTTAGTCAGTGTGGAAA
ATCTCTAGCAGTACGTATAGTAGTTCATGTCATCTTATTATTCAGTATTTATAACTTGCAAAGAAATGAA
TATCAGAGAGTGAGAGGAACTTGTTTATTGCAGCTTATAATGGTTACAAATAAAGCAATAGCATCACAAA
TTTCACAAATAAAGCATTTTTTTCACTGCATTCTAGTTGTGGTTTGTCCAAACTCATCAATGTATCTTAT
CATGTCTGGCTCTAGCTATCCCGCCCCTAACTCCGCCCATCCCGCCCCTAACTCCGCCCAGTTCCGCCCA
TTCTCCGCCCCATGGCTGACTAATTTTTTTTATTTATGCAGAGGCCGAGGCCGCCTCGGCCTCTGAGCTA
TTCCAGAAGTAGTGAGGAGGCTTTTTTGGAGGCCTAGGGACGTACCCAATTCGCCCTATAGTGAGTCGTA
TTACGCGCGCTCACTGGCCGTCGTTTTACAACGTCGTGACTGGGAAAACCCTGGCGTTACCCAACTTAAT
CGCCTTGCAGCACATCCCCCTTTCGCCAGCTGGCGTAATAGCGAAGAGGCCCGCACCGATCGCCCTTCCC
AACAGTTGCGCAGCCTGAATGGCGAATGGG
[124 nt withheld, positions 6611-6734]
C
[91 nt withheld, positions 6736-6826]
A
[49 nt withheld, positions 6828-6876]
CCTTTGACGTTGGAGTCCACGTTCTTT
[37 nt withheld, positions 6904-6940]
ACCCTATCTCGGTCTATTCTTTTGATTTATAAGGGATTTTGCCGATTTCGGCCTATTGGTTAAAAAATGA
GCTGATTTAACAAAAATTTAACGCGAATTTTAACAAAATATTAACGCTTACAATTTAGGTGGCACTTTTC
GGGGAAATGTGCGCGGAACCCCTATTTGTTTATTTTTCTAAATACATTCAAATATGTATCCGCTCATGAG
ACAATAACCCTGATAAATGCTTCAATAATATTGAAAAAGGAAGAGTATGAGTATTCAACATTTCCGTGTC
GCCCTTATTCCCTTTTTTGCGGCATTTTGCCTTCCTGTTTTTGCTCACCCAGAAACGCTGGTGAAAGTAA
AAGATGCTGAAGATCAGTTGGGTGCACGAGTGGGTTACATCGAACTGGATCTCAACAGCGGTAAGATCCT
TGAGAGTTTTCGCCCCGAAGAACGTTTTCCAATGATGAGCACTTTTAAAGTTCTGCTATGTGGCGCGGTA
TTATCCCGTATTGACGCCGGGCAAGAGCAACTCGGTCGCCGCATACACTATTCTCAGAATGACTTGGTTG
AGTACTCACCAGTCACAGAAAAGCATCTTACGGATGGCATGACAGTAAGAGAATTATGCAGTGCTGCCAT
AACCATGAGTGATAACACTGCGGCCAACTTACTTCTGACAACGATCGGAGGACCGAAGGAGCTAACCGCT
TTTTTGCACAACATGGGGGATCATGTAACTCGCCTTGATCGTTGGGAACCGGAGCTGAATGAAGCCATAC
CAAACGACGAGCGTGACACCACGATGCCTGTAGCAATGGCAACAACGTTGCGCAAACTATTAACTGGCGA
ACTACTTACTCTAGCTTCCCGGCAACAATTAATAGACTGGATGGAGGCGGATAAAGTTGCAGGACCACTT
CTGCGCTCGGCCCTTCCGGCTGGCTGGTTTATTGCTGATAAATCTGGAGCCGGTGAGCGTGGGTCTCGCG
GTATCATTGCAGCACTGGGGCCAGATGGTAAGCCCTCCCGTATCGTAGTTATCTACACGACGGGGAGTCA
GGCAACTATGGATGAACGAAATAGACAGATCGCTGAGATAGGTGCCTCACTGATTAAGCATTGGTAACTG
TCAGACCAAGTTTACTCATATATACTTTAGATTGATTTAAAACTTCATTTTTAATTTAAAAGGATCTAGG
TGAAGATCCTTTTTGATAATCTCATGACCAAAATCCCTTAACGTGAGTTTTCGTTCCACTGAGCGTCAGA
CCCCGTAGAAAAGATCAAAGGATCTTCTTGAGATCCTTTTTTTCTGCGCGTAATCTGCTGCTTGCAAACA
AAAAAACCACCGCTACCAGCGGTGGTTTGTTTGCCGGATCAAGAGCTACCAACTCTTTTTCCGAAGGTAA
CTGGCTTCAGCAGAGCGCAGATACCAAATACTGTTCTTCTAGTGTAGCCGTAGTTAGGCCACCACTTCAA
GAACTCTGTAGCACCGCCTACATACCTCGCTCTGCTAATCCTGTTACCAGTGGCTGCTGCCAGTGGCGAT
AAGTCGTGTCTTACCGGGTTGGACTCAAGACGATAGTTACCGGATAAGGCGCAGCGGTCGGGCTGAACGG
GGGGTTCGTGCACACAGCCCAGCTTGGAGCGAACGACCTACACCGAACTGAGATACCTACAGCGTGAGCT
ATGAGAAAGCGCCACGCTTCCCGAAGGGAGAAAGGCGGACAGGTATCCGGTAAGCGGCAGGGTCGGAACA
GGAGAGCGCACGAGGGAGCTTCCAGGGGGAAACGCCTGGTATCTTTATAGTCCTGTCGGGTTTCGCCACC
TCTGACTTGAGCGTCGATTTTTGTGATGCTCGTCAGGGGGGCGGAGCCTATGGAAAAACGCCAGCAACGC
GGCCTTTTTACGGTTCCTGGCCTTTTGCTGGCCTTTTGCTCACATGTTCTTTCCTGCGTTATCCCCTGAT
TCTGTGGATAACCGTATTACCGCCTTTGAGTGAGCTGATACCGCTCGCCGCAGCCGAACGACCGAGCGCA
GCGAGTCAGTGAGCGAGGAAGCGGAAGAGCGCCCAATACGCAAACCGCCTCTCCCCGCGCGTTGGCCGAT
TCATTAATGCAGCTGGCACGACAGGTTTCCCGACTGGAAAGCGGGCAGTGAGCGCAACGCAATTAATGTG
AGTTAGCTCACTCATTAGGCACCCCAGGCTTTACACTTTATGCTTCCGGCTCGTATGTTGTGTGGAATTG
TGAGCGGATAACAATTTCACACAGGAAACAGCTATGACCATGATTACGCCAAGCGCGCAATTAACCCTCA
CTAAAGGGAACAAAAGCTGGAGCTGCAAGC
Features (pLannotate 1.2.2; 34 found; start..end, strand, type, name):
      5..231     +  promoter       RSV promoter: Rous sarcoma virus enhancer/promoter
    232..412     +  LTR            5' LTR (truncated): truncated 5' long terminal repeat (LTR) from HIV-1
    459..584     +  misc_feature   HIV-1 Ψ: packaging signal of human immunodeficiency virus type 1
    568..931     +  CDS            HIV-1 gag (fragment): gag protein from human immunodeficiency virus 1; gag
   1077..1310    +  misc_feature   RRE: The Rev response element (RRE) of HIV-1 allows for Rev-dependent mRNA export from the nucleus to the cytoplasm.
   1687..1713    +  CDS            Rev (fragment): human immunodeficiency virus 1 (HIV-1) Rev protein; rev; enhances nuclear export of unspliced and incompletely spliced viral mRNAs
   1720..1743    +  promoter       SV40 promoter (fragment): SV40 early promoter
   1744..1815    +  promoter       SV40 promoter (fragment): SV40 enhancer and early promoter
   1839..1974    +  rep_origin     SV40 ori: SV40 origin of replication
   2020..2616    +  CDS            PuroR (fragment): puromycin N-acetyltransferase; pac from Streptomyces; confers resistance to puromycin
   2665..2782    +  misc_feature   cPPT/CTS: central polypurine tract and central termination sequence of HIV-1
   2847..2913    +  CDS            small t antigen (fragment): SV40 (simian virus 40) small t antigen
   2920..4098    +  promoter       EF-1α promoter: strong constitutive promoter for human elongation factor EF-1α
   4119..4136    +  protein_bind   attB1 (fragment): mutant version of attB; core recombination site for the Gateway® BP reaction BP Clonase™
   4142..4951    +  CDS            HOXA5: HXA5_HUMAN - Also known as HOX1C. Experimental evidence at protein level: Swiss-Prot protein existence level 1. Sequence-specific transcription factor which is part of a developmental regulatory system that provides cells with specific positional identities on the anterior-posterior axis. Also binds to its own promoter. Binds specifically to the motif 5'-CYYNATTA[TG]Y-3'. From Homo sapiens (Human).
   4954..4977    -  protein_bind   attB2: mutant version of attB; recombination site for the Gateway® BP reaction BP Clonase™
   4985..5026    +  CDS            V5 tag: epitope tag from simian virus 5
   5042..5095    +  promoter       U6 promoter (fragment): RNA polymerase III promoter for human U6 snRNA
   5137..5725    +  misc_feature   WPRE: woodchuck hepatitis virus posttranscriptional regulatory element
   5776..5795    +  misc_feature   cPPT/CTS (fragment): central polypurine tract and central termination sequence of HIV-1
   5797..6030    +  LTR            3' LTR (ΔU3): self-inactivating 3' long terminal repeat (LTR) from HIV-1
   6108..6229    +  polyA_signal   SV40 poly(A) signal: SV40 polyadenylation signal
   6269..6404    +  rep_origin     SV40 ori: SV40 origin of replication
   6425..6443    -  promoter       T7 promoter: promoter for bacteriophage T7 RNA polymerase
   6451..6606    +  CDS            lacZα (fragment): LacZα fragment of β-galactosidase; lacZ fragment
   6611..7039    +  rep_origin     f1 ori (sequence partly withheld): f1 bacteriophage origin of replication; arrow indicates direction of (+) strand synthesis
   7092..7196    +  promoter       AmpR promoter: bla
   7197..8057    +  CDS            AmpR: β-lactamase; bla; confers resistance to ampicillin, carbenicillin, and related antibiotics
   8228..8816    +  rep_origin     ori: high-copy-number ColE1/pMB1/pBR322/pUC origin of replication
   8999..9091    +  CDS            lacI (fragment): lac repressor; lacI; The lac repressor binds to the lac operator to inhibit transcription in E. coli. This inhibition can be relieved by adding lactose or isopropyl-β-D-thiogalactopyranoside (IPTG).
   9104..9125    +  protein_bind   CAP binding site: CAP binding activates transcription in the presence of cAMP. E. coli catabolite activator protein
   9140..9170    +  promoter       lac promoter: promoter for the E. coli lac operon
   9178..9194    +  protein_bind   lac operator: The lac repressor binds to the lac operator to inhibit transcription in E. coli. This inhibition can be relieved by adding lactose or isopropyl-β-D-thiogalactopyranoside (IPTG). lac repressor encoded by lacI
   9239..9257    +  promoter       T3 promoter: promoter for bacteriophage T3 RNA polymerase
