[The description below was written by a language model from this plasmid's Addgene catalogue record and pLannotate feature annotations shown in this document.]
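Description:
TFORF3283 is a lentiviral mammalian expression plasmid built on the pLX_TRC317 backbone that carries the human homeobox transcription factor HOXA5 as one member of a barcoded transcription factor ORF collection. It is maintained in E. coli through a high-copy ColE1/pUC-type origin and ampicillin resistance (AmpR with its bla promoter). An f1 origin and residual lac, T7 and T3 elements from the cloning backbone are also annotated. The viral framework is a third-generation, self-inactivating design. An RSV promoter fused to a truncated HIV-1 5' LTR drives genomic RNA production in packaging cells. It is followed by the Ψ packaging signal with a gag fragment, the Rev response element for Rev-dependent nuclear export, a cPPT/CTS, and a ΔU3 3' LTR with a downstream SV40 polyadenylation signal.

Between the LTRs sit two expression units. An SV40 early promoter/origin region precedes the puromycin N-acetyltransferase gene, allowing selection of transduced mammalian cells with puromycin. Downstream, the strong constitutive EF-1α promoter drives the HOXA5 ORF, which was introduced by Gateway cloning and is therefore flanked by attB1 and attB2 sites. The attB2 site links the ORF to a C-terminal V5 epitope tag for detection. A WPRE after the cassette enhances transcript stability and expression. The catalogue entry states that each construct in the collection carries a unique 24-bp barcode, which identifies the transcription factor in pooled overexpression screens. The barcode is not annotated in the feature table, so its position is not recorded; a short fragment annotated as U6 promoter lies between the V5 tag and the WPRE. The depositor notes that the plasmid may be prone to recombination during propagation.
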