Addgene plasmid #144759: TFORF3283
Purpose: Lentiviral vector for overexpressing transcription factor ORFs with unique 24-bp barcodes. Barcodes facilitate identification of transcription factors in pooled screens.
Depositing lab: Feng Zhang. Depositing organization: Broad Institute. Publication: A transcription factor atlas of directed differentiation. Joung J, Ma S, Tay T, Geiger-Schuller KR, Kirchgatterer PC, Verdine VK, Guo B, Arias-Garcia MA, Allen WE, Singh A, Kuksenko O, Abudayyeh OO, Gootenberg JS, Fu Z, Macrae RK, Buenrostro JD, Regev A, Zhang F. Cell. 2023 Jan 5;186(1):209-229.e26. doi: 10.1016/j.cell.2022.11.026. PubMed 36608654.
Backbone
  Vector backbone: pLX_TRC317
  Backbone manufacturer: Broad Institute Genetic Perturbation Platform
  Backbone size w/o insert (bp): 8264
  Vector type: Mammalian Expression, Lentiviral
  Selectable markers: Puromycin
Growth in bacteria
  Bacterial resistance: Ampicillin, 100 μg/mL
  Growth temperature: 37°C
  Growth strain: NEB Stable
  Copy number: High Copy
Gene/Insert
  Gene/Insert name: HOXA5
  Species: H. sapiens (human)
  Insert size (bp): 1016
  Entrez Gene: HOXA5 (a.k.a. HOX1, HOX1.3, HOX1C)
  Promoter: EF1a
  Tag / fusion protein: V5 (C terminal on insert)
  Cloning method: Gateway Cloning
  Sequencing primers: 5′ GGGTGGAGACTGAAGTTAGGCCAG; 3′ CACATAGCGTAAAAGGAGCAACATAG
Resource information
  A portion of this plasmid was derived from a plasmid made by: Broad Institute Genetic Perturbation Platform
Terms and licenses: Academic/Nonprofit Terms; Industry Terms: Not Available to Industry
Depositor comments: NM_019102.3 Please test multiple small colonies in case of plasmid recombination. To make this collection available in a timely manner, a portion of this collection was not fully sequenced by Addgene. If an Addgene verified full plasmid sequence is not available, please contact us prior to placing an order to request the full sequence.
How to cite: TFORF3283 was a gift from Feng Zhang (Addgene plasmid # 144759 ; http://n2t.net/addgene:144759 ; RRID:Addgene_144759)
