>Addgene plasmid #144759 | TFORF3283 | depositor partial sequence | sequence record 286392 | Insert
ATCGATTGATCAACAAGTTTGTACAAAAAAGTTGGCATGAGCTCTTATTTTGTAAACTCATTTTGCGGTC
GCTATCCAAATGGCCCGGACTACCAGTTGCATAATTATGGAGATCATAGTTCCGTGAGCGAGCAATTCAG
GGACTCGGCGAGCATGCACTCCGGCAGGTACGGCTACGGCTACAATGGCATGGATCTCAGCGTCGGCCGC
TCGGGCTCCGGCCACTTTGGCTCCGGAGAGCGCGCCCGCAGCTACGCTGCCAGCGCCAGCGCGGCGCCCG
CCGAGCCCAGGTACAGCCAGCCGGCCACGTCCACGCACTCTCCTCAGCCCGATCCGCTGCCCTGCTCCGC
CGTGGCCCCCTCGCCCGGCAGCGACAGCCACCACGGCGGGAAAAACTCCCTAAGCAACTCCAGCGGCGCC
TCGGCCGACGCCGGCAGCACCCACATCAGCAGCAGAGAGGGGGTTGGCACGGCGTCCGGAGCCGAGGAGG
ACGCCCCTGCCAGCAGCGAGCAGGCGAGTGCGCAGAGCGAGCCGAGCCCGGCGCCGCCCGCCCAACCCCA
GATCTACCCCTGGATGCGCAAGCTGCACATAAGTCATGACAACATAGGCGGCCCGGAAGGCAAAAGGGCC
CGGACGGCCTACACGCGCTACCAGACCCTGGAGCTGGAGAAGGAGTTCCACTTCAACCGTTACCTGACCC
GCAGAAGGAGGATTGAAATAGCACATGCTCTTTGCCTCTCCGAGAGACAAATTAAAATCTGGTTCCAAAA
CCGGAGAATGAAGTGGAAAAAAGATAATAAGCTGAAAAGCATGAGCATGGCCGCGGCAGGAGGGGCCTTC
CGTCCCTGCCCAACTTTCTTGTACAAAGTGGTTGATATCGGTAAGCCTATCCCTAACCCTCTCCTCGGTC
TCGATTCTACGTAGTAATGAACTAGTCCGTAACTTGAAAGTATTTCGATTTCTTGGCTTTATATATCTTG
TGGAAAGGACGATCATGGCTGACTCCCTAGAACATG
