>Addgene plasmid #144759 | TFORF3283 | depositor partial sequence | sequence record 286393 | Barcode
TCATGGCTGACTCCCTAGAACATG
